Addgene plasmid #86056: EGFP-CAAX
Purpose: A mammalian expression plasmid encoding farnesylation motif of HRAS with N-terminus EGFP.
Depositing lab: Lei Lu. Publication: A ternary complex comprising transportin1, Rab8 and the ciliary targeting signal directs proteins to ciliary membranes. Madugula V, Lu L. J Cell Sci. 2016 Oct 15;129(20):3922-3934. Epub 2016 Sep 15. 10.1242/jcs.194019 PubMed 27633000.
Backbone
  Vector backbone: pEGFP-C1
  Backbone manufacturer: Clontech
  Backbone size w/o insert (bp): 4700
  Total vector size (bp): 4731
  Vector type: Mammalian Expression
  Selectable markers: Neomycin (select with G418)
Growth in bacteria
  Bacterial resistance: Kanamycin, 50 μg/mL
  Growth temperature: 37°C
  Growth strain: DH5alpha
  Copy number: High Copy
Gene/Insert
  Gene/Insert name: Homo sapiens Harvey rat sarcoma
  Species: H. sapiens (human)
  Mutation: contains the region from 825-857 of HRAS as a farnesylation motif
  GenBank ID: NM_001318054.1
  Entrez Gene: HRAS (a.k.a. C-BAS/HAS, C-H-RAS, C-HA-RAS1, CTLO, H-RASIDX, HAMSV, HRAS1, RASH1, p21ras)
  Promoter: CMV
  Tag / fusion protein: GFP (N terminal on insert)
  Cloning method: Restriction Enzyme; 5′ cloning site EcoRI (not destroyed); 3′ cloning site BamHI (not destroyed)
  Sequencing primers: 5′ 5' TTTAGTGAACCGTCAGATC 3'
Terms and licenses: Academic/Nonprofit Terms; Industry Terms: Not Available to Industry
How to cite: EGFP-CAAX was a gift from Lei Lu (Addgene plasmid # 86056 ; http://n2t.net/addgene:86056 ; RRID:Addgene_86056)
