[The description below was written by a language model from this plasmid's Addgene catalogue record and pLannotate feature annotations shown in this document.]
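Description:
EGFP-CAAX is a mammalian expression plasmid built on the Clontech pEGFP-C1 backbone. It encodes EGFP fused at its C-terminus to a short segment of human HRAS that serves as a farnesylation (CAAX) motif. The insert is tiny, about 33 bp corresponding to positions 825–857 of the referenced HRAS transcript. It was cloned between the EcoRI and BamHI sites of the multiple cloning site, both of which are retained. Expression is driven by the human cytomegalovirus immediate early enhancer and promoter, and the transcript is terminated by the SV40 polyadenylation signal downstream of the fusion. The sequenced record is 4,740 nt, close to the catalogue size of 4,731 bp.

The plasmid replicates in E. coli from a high-copy pUC-type origin and also carries an f1 origin for single-stranded DNA production. A single NeoR/KanR gene (Tn5 aminoglycoside phosphotransferase) is preceded by both a bacterial bla-type promoter and the SV40 enhancer/early promoter, and is followed by the HSV TK polyadenylation signal. It therefore gives kanamycin resistance in bacteria and G418 resistance in mammalian cells, which allows stable lines to be selected. The short large T antigen, ble and bGH poly(A) fragments in the annotation are partial matches and look like backbone remnants rather than functional parts.

A CAAX box directs prenylation of the protein, so the HRAS tail is expected to anchor EGFP to cellular membranes, making the construct a fluorescent membrane marker. It was deposited with a study of how proteins are targeted to ciliary membranes, although the record does not spell out its exact role in that work.
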