Features (pLannotate 1.2.2; 15 found; start..end, strand, type, name):
      9..597     +  rep_origin     ori: high-copy-number ColE1/pMB1/pBR322/pUC origin of replication
    772..1075    +  enhancer       CMV enhancer: human cytomegalovirus immediate early enhancer
   1076..1279    +  promoter       CMV promoter: human cytomegalovirus (CMV) immediate early promoter
   1324..2040    +  CDS            EGFP: EGFP is a basic (constitutively fluorescent) green fluorescent protein published in 1996, derived from Aequorea victoria. It is reported to be a rapidly-maturing weak dimer with moderate acid sensitivity.
   2041..2075    +  misc_feature   MCS (fragment): multiple cloning site
   2077..2109    +  CDS            H-Ras (fragment): human small GTPase proto-oncoprotein
   2132..2216    +  CDS            large T antigen (fragment): large T antigen from SV40 (simian virus 40)
   2239..2360    +  polyA_signal   SV40 poly(A) signal: SV40 polyadenylation signal
   2394..2822    -  rep_origin     f1 ori (sequence partly withheld): f1 bacteriophage origin of replication; arrow indicates direction of (+) strand synthesis
   2849..2953    +  promoter       AmpR promoter: bla
   2955..3312    +  promoter       SV40 promoter: SV40 enhancer and early promoter
   3347..4141    +  CDS            NeoR/KanR: aminoglycoside phosphotransferase from Tn5; aph(3')-II (or nptII); confers resistance to neomycin, kanamycin, and G418 (Geneticin®)
   4162..4314    +  CDS            ble (fragment): BLE_KLEPN - Experimental evidence at protein level: Swiss-Prot protein existence level 1. Binding protein with a strong affinity to the bleomycin family of antibiotics. Binds to CL990; an antimitotic-antibiotic compound. From Klebsiella pneumoniae.
   4373..4420    +  polyA_signal   HSV TK poly(A) signal: herpes simplex virus thymidine kinase polyadenylation signal (Cole and Stacy, 1985)
   4511..4527    -  polyA_signal   bGH poly(A) signal (fragment): bovine growth hormone polyadenylation signal
>Addgene plasmid #86056 | EGFP-CAAX | addgene full sequence | sequence record 177924 | Addgene NGS Result
GGATCTTCTTGAGATCCTTTTTTTCTGCGCGTAATCTGCTGCTTGCAAACAAAAAAACCACCGCTACCAG
CGGTGGTTTGTTTGCCGGATCAAGAGCTACCAACTCTTTTTCCGAAGGTAACTGGCTTCAGCAGAGCGCA
GATACCAAATACTGTTCTTCTAGTGTAGCCGTAGTTAGGCCACCACTTCAAGAACTCTGTAGCACCGCCT
ACATACCTCGCTCTGCTAATCCTGTTACCAGTGGCTGCTGCCAGTGGCGATAAGTCGTGTCTTACCGGGT
TGGACTCAAGACGATAGTTACCGGATAAGGCGCAGCGGTCGGGCTGAACGGGGGGTTCGTGCACACAGCC
CAGCTTGGAGCGAACGACCTACACCGAACTGAGATACCTACAGCGTGAGCTATGAGAAAGCGCCACGCTT
CCCGAAGGGAGAAAGGCGGACAGGTATCCGGTAAGCGGCAGGGTCGGAACAGGAGAGCGCACGAGGGAGC
TTCCAGGGGGAAACGCCTGGTATCTTTATAGTCCTGTCGGGTTTCGCCACCTCTGACTTGAGCGTCGATT
TTTGTGATGCTCGTCAGGGGGGCGGAGCCTATGGAAAAACGCCAGCAACGCGGCCTTTTTACGGTTCCTG
GCCTTTTGCTGGCCTTTTGCTCACATGTTCTTTCCTGCGTTATCCCCTGATTCTGTGGATAACCGTATTA
CCGCCATGCATTAGTTATTAATAGTAATCAATTACGGGGTCATTAGTTCATAGCCCATATATGGAGTTCC
GCGTTACATAACTTACGGTAAATGGCCCGCCTGGCTGACCGCCCAACGACCCCCGCCCATTGACGTCAAT
AATGACGTATGTTCCCATAGTAACGCCAATAGGGACTTTCCATTGACGTCAATGGGTGGAGTATTTACGG
TAAACTGCCCACTTGGCAGTACATCAAGTGTATCATATGCCAAGTACGCCCCCTATTGACGTCAATGACG
GTAAATGGCCCGCCTGGCATTATGCCCAGTACATGACCTTATGGGACTTTCCTACTTGGCAGTACATCTA
CGTATTAGTCATCGCTATTACCATGGTGATGCGGTTTTGGCAGTACATCAATGGGCGTGGATAGCGGTTT
GACTCACGGGGATTTCCAAGTCTCCACCCCATTGACGTCAATGGGAGTTTGTTTTGGCACCAAAATCAAC
GGGACTTTCCAAAATGTCGTAACAACTCCGCCCCATTGACGCAAATGGGCGGTAGGCGTGTACGGTGGGA
GGTCTATATAAGCAGAGCTGGTTTAGTGAACCGTCAGATCCGCTAGCGCTACCGGTCGCCACCATGGTGA
GCAAGGGCGAGGAGCTGTTCACCGGGGTGGTGCCCATCCTGGTCGAGCTGGACGGCGACGTAAACGGCCA
CAAGTTCAGCGTGTCCGGCGAGGGCGAGGGCGATGCCACCTACGGCAAGCTGACCCTGAAGTTCATCTGC
ACCACCGGCAAGCTGCCCGTGCCCTGGCCCACCCTCGTGACCACCCTGACCTACGGCGTGCAGTGCTTCA
GCCGCTACCCCGACCACATGAAGCAGCACGACTTCTTCAAGTCCGCCATGCCCGAAGGCTACGTCCAGGA
GCGCACCATCTTCTTCAAGGACGACGGCAACTACAAGACCCGCGCCGAGGTGAAGTTCGAGGGCGACACC
CTGGTGAACCGCATCGAGCTGAAGGGCATCGACTTCAAGGAGGACGGCAACATCCTGGGGCACAAGCTGG
AGTACAACTACAACAGCCACAACGTCTATATCATGGCCGACAAGCAGAAGAACGGCATCAAGGTGAACTT
CAAGATCCGCCACAACATCGAGGACGGCAGCGTGCAGCTCGCCGACCACTACCAGCAGAACACCCCCATC
GGCGACGGCCCCGTGCTGCTGCCCGACAACCACTACCTGAGCACCCAGTCCGCCCTGAGCAAAGACCCCA
ACGAGAAGCGCGATCACATGGTCCTGCTGGAGTTCGTGACCGCCGCCGGGATCACTCTCGGCATGGACGA
GCTGTACAAGTCCGGACTCAGATCTCGAGCTCAAGCTTCGAATTCAGGCTGCATGAGCTGCAAGTGTGTG
CTCTCCTGAGGATCCACCGGATCTAGATAACTGATCATAATCAGCCATACCACATTTGTAGAGGTTTTAC
TTGCTTTAAAAAACCTCCCACACCTCCCCCTGAACCTGAAACATAAAATGAATGCAATTGTTGTTGTTAA
CTTGTTTATTGCAGCTTATAATGGTTACAAATAAAGCAATAGCATCACAAATTTCACAAATAAAGCATTT
TTTTCACTGCATTCTAGTTGTGGTTTGTCCAAACTCATCAATGTATCTTAACGCGTAAATTGTAAGCGTT
AATATTTTGTTAAAATTCGCGTTAAATTTTTGTTAAATCAGCTCATTTTTTAACCAATAGGCCGAAATCG
GCAAAATCCCTTATAAATCAAAAGAATAGACCGAGATAGGGT
[37 nt withheld, positions 2493-2529]
AAAGAACGTGGACTCCAACGTCAAAGG
[49 nt withheld, positions 2557-2605]
T
[91 nt withheld, positions 2607-2697]
G
[124 nt withheld, positions 2699-2822]
CAGGTGGCACTTTTCGGGGAAATGTGCGCGGAACCCCTATTTGTTTATTTTTCTAAATACATTCAAATAT
GTATCCGCTCATGAGACAATAACCCTGATAAATGCTTCAATAATATTGAAAAAGGAAGAGTCCTGAGGCG
GAAAGAACCAGCTGTGGAATGTGTGTCAGTTAGGGTGTGGAAAGTCCCCAGGCTCCCCAGCAGGCAGAAG
TATGCAAAGCATGCATCTCAATTAGTCAGCAACCAGGTGTGGAAAGTCCCCAGGCTCCCCAGCAGGCAGA
AGTATGCAAAGCATGCATCTCAATTAGTCAGCAACCATAGTCCCGCCCCTAACTCCGCCCATCCCGCCCC
TAACTCCGCCCAGTTCCGCCCATTCTCCGCCCCATGGCTGACTAATTTTTTTTATTTATGCAGAGGCCGA
GGCCGCCTCGGCCTCTGAGCTATTCCAGAAGTAGTGAGGAGGCTTTTTTGGAGGCCTAGGCTTTTGCAAA
GATCGATCAAGAGACAGGATGAGGATCGTTTCGCATGATTGAACAAGATGGATTGCACGCAGGTTCTCCG
GCCGCTTGGGTGGAGAGGCTATTCGGCTATGACTGGGCACAACAGACAATCGGCTGCTCTGATGCCGCCG
TGTTCCGGCTGTCAGCGCAGGGGCGCCCGGTTCTTTTTGTCAAGACCGACCTGTCCGGTGCCCTGAATGA
ACTGCAAGACGAGGCAGCGCGGCTATCGTGGCTGGCCACGACGGGCGTTCCTTGCGCAGCTGTGCTCGAC
GTTGTCACTGAAGCGGGAAGGGACTGGCTGCTATTGGGCGAAGTGCCGGGGCAGGATCTCCTGTCATCTC
ACCTTGCTCCTGCCGAGAAAGTATCCATCATGGCTGATGCAATGCGGCGGCTGCATACGCTTGATCCGGC
TACCTGCCCATTCGACCACCAAGCGAAACATCGCATCGAGCGAGCACGTACTCGGATGGAAGCCGGTCTT
GTCGATCAGGATGATCTGGACGAAGAGCATCAGGGGCTCGCGCCAGCCGAACTGTTCGCCAGGCTCAAGG
CGAGCATGCCCGACGGCGAGGATCTCGTCGTGACCCATGGCGATGCCTGCTTGCCGAATATCATGGTGGA
AAATGGCCGCTTTTCTGGATTCATCGACTGTGGCCGGCTGGGTGTGGCGGACCGCTATCAGGACATAGCG
TTGGCTACCCGTGATATTGCTGAAGAGCTTGGCGGCGAATGGGCTGACCGCTTCCTCGTGCTTTACGGTA
TCGCCGCTCCCGATTCGCAGCGCATCGCCTTCTATCGCCTTCTTGACGAGTTCTTCTGAGCGGGACTCTG
GGGTTCGAAATGACCGACCAAGCGACGCCCAACCTGCCATCACGAGATTTCGATTCCACCGCCGCCTTCT
ATGAAAGGTTGGGCTTCGGAATCGTTTTCCGGGACGCCGGCTGGATGATCCTCCAGCGCGGGGATCTCAT
GCTGGAGTTCTTCGCCCACCCTAGGGGGAGGCTAACTGAAACACGGAAGGAGACAATACCGGAAGGAACC
CGCGCTATGACGGCAATAAAAAGACAGAATAAAACGCACGGTGTTGGGTCGTTTGTTCATAAACGCGGGG
TTCGGTCCCAGGGCTGGCACTCTGTCGATACCCCACCGAGACCCCATTGGGGCCAATACGCCCGCGTTTC
TTCCTTTTCCCCACCCCACCCCCCAAGTTCGGGTGAAGGCCCAGGGCTCGCAGCCAACGTCGGGGCGGCA
GGCCCTGCCATAGCCTCAGGTTACTCATATATACTTTAGATTGATTTAAAACTTCATTTTTAATTTAAAA
GGATCTAGGTGAAGATCCTTTTTGATAATCTCATGACCAAAATCCCTTAACGTGAGTTTTCGTTCCACTG
AGCGTCAGACCCCGTAGAAAAGATCAAA
